>Addgene plasmid #146508 | pCIneo-lambdaN-HA-HsTNRC6A_1242-1709_H | depositor full sequence | sequence record 288954 | Full Sequence
TCAATATTGGCCATTAGCCATATTATTCATTGGTTATATAGCATAAATCAATATTGGCTATTGGCCATTG
CATACGTTGTATCTATATCATAATATGTACATTTATATTGGCTCATGTCCAATATGACCGCCATGTTGGC
ATTGATTATTGACTAGTTATTAATAGTAATCAATTACGGGGTCATTAGTTCATAGCCCATATATGGAGTT
CCGCGTTACATAACTTACGGTAAATGGCCCGCCTGGCTGACCGCCCAACGACCCCCGCCCATTGACGTCA
ATAATGACGTATGTTCCCATAGTAACGCCAATAGGGACTTTCCATTGACGTCAATGGGTGGAGTATTTAC
GGTAAACTGCCCACTTGGCAGTACATCAAGTGTATCATATGCCAAGTCCGCCCCCTATTGACGTCAATGA
CGGTAAATGGCCCGCCTGGCATTATGCCCAGTACATGACCTTACGGGACTTTCCTACTTGGCAGTACATC
TACGTATTAGTCATCGCTATTACCATGGTGATGCGGTTTTGGCAGTACACCAATGGGCGTGGATAGCGGT
TTGACTCACGGGGATTTCCAAGTCTCCACCCCATTGACGTCAATGGGAGTTTGTTTTGGCACCAAAATCA
ACGGGACTTTCCAAAATGTCGTAACAACTGCGATCGCCCGCCCCGTTGACGCAAATGGGCGGTAGGCGTG
TACGGTGGGAGGTCTATATAAGCAGAGCTCGTTTAGTGAACCGTCAGATCACTAGAAGCTTTATTGCGGT
AGTTTATCACAGTTAAATTGCTAACGCAGTCAGTGCTTCTGACACAACAGTCTCGAACTTAAGCTGCAGT
GACTCTCTTAAGGTAGCCTTGCAGAAGTTGGTCGTGAGGCACTGGGCAGGTAAGTATCAAGGTTACAAGA
CAGGTTTAAGGAGACCAATAGAAACTGGGCTTGTCGAGACAGAGAAGACTCTTGCGTTTCTGATAGGCAC
CTATTGGTCTTACTGACATCCACTTTGCCTTTCTCTCCACAGGTGTCCACTCCCAGTTCAATTACAGCTC
TTAAGGCTAGAGTACTTAATACGACTCACTATAGGCTAGCCACCATGGACGCACAAACACGACGACGTGA
GCGTCGCGCTGAGAAACAAGCTCAATGGAAAGCTGCAAACCCACCGCTCGAGATGGCTTACCCATACGAT
GTTCCAGATTACGCTACACCTGAGCTGCAAAAAGGGCCATCACCAATAAATGCTTTCAGCAACTTCCCTA
TAGGCTTGAACTCAAACTTGAATGTAAATATGGATATGAACAGTATTAAAGAGCCACAGTCAAGACTAAG
GAAGTGGACGACAGTGGACAGCATTTCTGTGAACACATCTTTGGATCAAAACTCCAGCAAACATGGTGCT
ATTTCAAGTGGTTTCAGGCTGGAAGAGTCTCCATTTGTTCCCTATGACTTTATGAACAGCAGTACTTCAC
CAGCCAGTCCTCCAGGTTCAATAGGAGATGGCTGGCCACGTGCCAAATCGCCTAACGGCTCTAGCAGTGT
TAATTGGCCACCAGAATTTCGTCCTGGTGAGCCATGGAAAGGTTATCCAAACATTGACCCTGAAACTGAC
CCTTACGTCACTCCTGGCAGTGTCATAAACAATCTTTCAATTAATACTGTGCGGGAAGTTGACCACCTCA
GGGACAGGAACAGTGGGTCATCCTCATCCTTGAACACCACGCTGCCTTCAACTAGTGCCTGGTCATCCAT
TCGTGCCTCCAACTACAACGTTCCCCTCAGCAGTACAGCACAAAGCACTTCAGCCAGAAATAGTGATTCC
AAATTGACATGGTCTCCTGGTTCAGTTACAAACACCTCTCTGGCTCATGAGCTGTGGAAGGTCCCTTTGC
CACCTAAAAACATCACTGCTCCGTCCCGCCCACCTCCGGGACTGACTGGTCAGAAGCCACCCTTGTCTAC
GTGGGATAATTCTCCCCTTCGTATAGGTGGAGGATGGGGAAATTCTGACGCCAGATATACCCCAGGTTCC
AGCTGGGGTGAGAGCAGCTCAGGGAGAATAACAAATTGGCTTGTTCTAAAAAACCTTACACCTCAGATCG
ATGGCTCAACTCTGCGCACTCTGTGCATGCAGCACGGCCCGCTGATCACATTCCACCTGAACCTCCCTCA
CGGAAATGCTCTGGTCCGCTACAGTTCAAAAGAAGAGGTAGTGGAGGCACAAAAGTCTCTGCACATGTGT
GTACTGGGGAACACTACTATTCTTGCTGAGTTTGCCAGTGAAGAGGAGATCAGTCGTTTCTTTGCACAAA
GCCAGTCTCTGACCCCTTCTCCCGGCTGGCAGTCTCTCGGGTCCAGCCAGAGCCGGCTGGGCTCCCTCGA
CTGTTCCCACTCATTCTCCAGCCGGACCGATCTCAATCACTGGAATGGTGCTGGGCTGTCGGGAACTAAC
TGTGGAGACCTTCACGGCACTTCACTCTGGGGGACCCCGCATTATTCCACAAGCCTGTGGGGTCCCCCAA
GCAGCAGCGACCCCCGAGGAATTAGCAGCCCATCTCCCATTAACGCTTTTCTTTCTGTTGACCACCTGGG
TGGGGGTGGAGAGTCCATGTAAGCGGCCGCTTCCCTTTAGTGAGGGTTAATGCTTCGAGCAGACATGATA
AGATACATTGATGAGTTTGGACAAACCACAACTAGAATGCAGTGAAAAAAATGCTTTATTTGTGAAATTT
GTGATGCTATTGCTTTATTTGTAACCATTATAAGCTGCAATAAACAAGTAACAACAATTGCATTCATTTT
ATGTTTCAGGTTCAGGGGGAGATGTGGGAGGTTTTTTAAAGCAAGTAAAACCTCTACAAATGTGGTAAAA
TCCGATAAGGATCGATCCGGGCTGGCGTAATAGCGAAGAGGCCCGCACCGATCGCCCTTCCCAACAGTTG
CGCAGCCTGAATGGCGAATGG
[124 nt withheld, positions 2962-3085]
C
[91 nt withheld, positions 3087-3177]
A
[49 nt withheld, positions 3179-3227]
CCTTTGACGTTGGAGTCCACGTTCTTT
[37 nt withheld, positions 3255-3291]
ACCCTATCTCGGTCTATTCTTTTGATTTATAAGGGATTTTGCCGATTTCGGCCTATTGGTTAAAAAATGA
GCTGATTTAACAAAAATTTAACGCGAATTTTAACAAAATATTAACGCTTACAATTTCCTGATGCGGTATT
TTCTCCTTACGCATCTGTGCGGTATTTCACACCGCATACGCGGATCTGCGCAGCACCATGGCCTGAAATA
ACCTCTGAAAGAGGAACTTGGTTAGGTACCTTCTGAGGCGGAAAGAACCAGCTGTGGAATGTGTGTCAGT
TAGGGTGTGGAAAGTCCCCAGGCTCCCCAGCAGGCAGAAGTATGCAAAGCATGCATCTCAATTAGTCAGC
AACCAGGTGTGGAAAGTCCCCAGGCTCCCCAGCAGGCAGAAGTATGCAAAGCATGCATCTCAATTAGTCA
GCAACCATAGTCCCGCCCCTAACTCCGCCCATCCCGCCCCTAACTCCGCCCAGTTCCGCCCATTCTCCGC
CCCATGGCTGACTAATTTTTTTTATTTATGCAGAGGCCGAGGCCGCCTCGGCCTCTGAGCTATTCCAGAA
GTAGTGAGGAGGCTTTTTTGGAGGCCTAGGCTTTTGCAAAAAGCTTGATTCTTCTGACACAACAGTCTCG
AACTTAAGGCTAGAGCCACCATGATTGAACAAGATGGATTGCACGCAGGTTCTCCGGCCGCTTGGGTGGA
GAGGCTATTCGGCTATGACTGGGCACAACAGACAATCGGCTGCTCTGATGCCGCCGTGTTCCGGCTGTCA
GCGCAGGGGCGCCCGGTTCTTTTTGTCAAGACCGACCTGTCCGGTGCCCTGAATGAACTGCAGGACGAGG
CAGCGCGGCTATCGTGGCTGGCCACGACGGGCGTTCCTTGCGCAGCTGTGCTCGACGTTGTCACTGAAGC
GGGAAGGGACTGGCTGCTATTGGGCGAAGTGCCGGGGCAGGATCTCCTGTCATCTCACCTTGCTCCTGCC
GAGAAAGTATCCATCATGGCTGATGCAATGCGGCGGCTGCATACGCTTGATCCGGCTACCTGCCCATTCG
ACCACCAAGCGAAACATCGCATCGAGCGAGCACGTACTCGGATGGAAGCCGGTCTTGTCGATCAGGATGA
TCTGGACGAAGAGCATCAGGGGCTCGCGCCAGCCGAACTGTTCGCCAGGCTCAAGGCGCGCATGCCCGAC
GGCGAGGATCTCGTCGTGACCCATGGCGATGCCTGCTTGCCGAATATCATGGTGGAAAATGGCCGCTTTT
CTGGATTCATCGACTGTGGCCGGCTGGGTGTGGCGGACCGCTATCAGGACATAGCGTTGGCTACCCGTGA
TATTGCTGAAGAGCTTGGCGGCGAATGGGCTGACCGCTTCCTCGTGCTTTACGGTATCGCCGCTCCCGAT
TCGCAGCGCATCGCCTTCTATCGCCTTCTTGACGAGTTCTTCTGAGCGGGACTCTGGGGTTCGAAATGAC
CGACCAAGCGACGCCCAACCTGCCATCACGATGGCCGCAATAAAATATCTTTATTTTCATTACATCTGTG
TGTTGGTTTTTTGTGTGAATCGATAGCGATAAGGATCCGCGTATGGTGCACTCTCAGTACAATCTGCTCT
GATGCCGCATAGTTAAGCCAGCCCCGACACCCGCCAACACCCGCTGACGCGCCCTGACGGGCTTGTCTGC
TCCCGGCATCCGCTTACAGACAAGCTGTGACCGTCTCCGGGAGCTGCATGTGTCAGAGGTTTTCACCGTC
ATCACCGAAACGCGCGAGACGAAAGGGCCTCGTGATACGCCTATTTTTATAGGTTAATGTCATGATAATA
ATGGTTTCTTAGACGTCAGGTGGCACTTTTCGGGGAAATGTGCGCGGAACCCCTATTTGTTTATTTTTCT
AAATACATTCAAATATGTATCCGCTCATGAGACAATAACCCTGATAAATGCTTCAATAATATTGAAAAAG
GAAGAGTATGAGTATTCAACATTTCCGTGTCGCCCTTATTCCCTTTTTTGCGGCATTTTGCCTTCCTGTT
TTTGCTCACCCAGAAACGCTGGTGAAAGTAAAAGATGCTGAAGATCAGTTGGGTGCACGAGTGGGTTACA
TCGAACTGGATCTCAACAGCGGTAAGATCCTTGAGAGTTTTCGCCCCGAAGAACGTTTTCCAATGATGAG
CACTTTTAAAGTTCTGCTATGTGGCGCGGTATTATCCCGTATTGACGCCGGGCAAGAGCAACTCGGTCGC
CGCATACACTATTCTCAGAATGACTTGGTTGAGTACTCACCAGTCACAGAAAAGCATCTTACGGATGGCA
TGACAGTAAGAGAATTATGCAGTGCTGCCATAACCATGAGTGATAACACTGCGGCCAACTTACTTCTGAC
AACGATCGGAGGACCGAAGGAGCTAACCGCTTTTTTGCACAACATGGGGGATCATGTAACTCGCCTTGAT
CGTTGGGAACCGGAGCTGAATGAAGCCATACCAAACGACGAGCGTGACACCACGATGCCTGTAGCAATGG
CAACAACGTTGCGCAAACTATTAACTGGCGAACTACTTACTCTAGCTTCCCGGCAACAATTAATAGACTG
GATGGAGGCGGATAAAGTTGCAGGACCACTTCTGCGCTCGGCCCTTCCGGCTGGCTGGTTTATTGCTGAT
AAATCTGGAGCCGGTGAGCGTGGGTCTCGCGGTATCATTGCAGCACTGGGGCCAGATGGTAAGCCCTCCC
GTATCGTAGTTATCTACACGACGGGGAGTCAGGCAACTATGGATGAACGAAATAGACAGATCGCTGAGAT
AGGTGCCTCACTGATTAAGCATTGGTAACTGTCAGACCAAGTTTACTCATATATACTTTAGATTGATTTA
AAACTTCATTTTTAATTTAAAAGGATCTAGGTGAAGATCCTTTTTGATAATCTCATGACCAAAATCCCTT
AACGTGAGTTTTCGTTCCACTGAGCGTCAGACCCCGTAGAAAAGATCAAAGGATCTTCTTGAGATCCTTT
TTTTCTGCGCGTAATCTGCTGCTTGCAAACAAAAAAACCACCGCTACCAGCGGTGGTTTGTTTGCCGGAT
CAAGAGCTACCAACTCTTTTTCCGAAGGTAACTGGCTTCAGCAGAGCGCAGATACCAAATACTGTTCTTC
TAGTGTAGCCGTAGTTAGGCCACCACTTCAAGAACTCTGTAGCACCGCCTACATACCTCGCTCTGCTAAT
CCTGTTACCAGTGGCTGCTGCCAGTGGCGATAAGTCGTGTCTTACCGGGTTGGACTCAAGACGATAGTTA
CCGGATAAGGCGCAGCGGTCGGGCTGAACGGGGGGTTCGTGCACACAGCCCAGCTTGGAGCGAACGACCT
ACACCGAACTGAGATACCTACAGCGTGAGCTATGAGAAAGCGCCACGCTTCCCGAAGGGAGAAAGGCGGA
CAGGTATCCGGTAAGCGGCAGGGTCGGAACAGGAGAGCGCACGAGGGAGCTTCCAGGGGGAAACGCCTGG
TATCTTTATAGTCCTGTCGGGTTTCGCCACCTCTGACTTGAGCGTCGATTTTTGTGATGCTCGTCAGGGG
GGCGGAGCCTATGGAAAAACGCCAGCAACGCGGCCTTTTTACGGTTCCTGGCCTTTTGCTGGCCTTTTGC
TCACATGGCTCGACAGATCT
Features (pLannotate 1.2.2; 21 found; start..end, strand, type, name):
    140..517     +  enhancer       CMV enhancer: human cytomegalovirus immediate early enhancer
    518..729     +  promoter       CMV promoter: human cytomegalovirus (CMV) immediate early promoter
    890..1022    +  intron         chimeric intron: chimera between introns from human β-globin and immunoglobulin heavy chain genes
   1067..1085    +  promoter       T7 promoter: promoter for bacteriophage T7 RNA polymerase
   1095..1169    +  CDS            N (fragment): REGN_LAMBD - Experimental evidence at protein level: Swiss-Prot protein existence level 1. Plays a role as a transcriptional antitermination factor that allows the virus to initiate its lytic phase. Activates expression of the delayed viral early genes by modifying host RNA polymerase (RNAP) into a form that is resistant to termination signals. This antitermination function requires the host NusA protein which serves to stabilize the interaction between antitermination protein N and host RNA polymerase. From Escherichia phage lambda (Bacteriophage lambda).
   1179..1195    +  CDS            3xHA (fragment): three tandem HA epitope tags
   1200..2609    +  CDS            Tnrc6a (fragment): TNR6A_MOUSE - Also known as Kiaa1460. Experimental evidence at protein level: Swiss-Prot protein existence level 1. Plays a role in RNA-mediated gene silencing by both micro- RNAs (miRNAs) and short interfering RNAs (siRNAs) (PubMed:22187428). Required for miRNA-dependent repression of translation and for siRNA- dependent endonucleolytic cleavage of complementary mRNAs by argonaute family proteins (PubMed:22187428). As a scaffolding protein, associates with argonaute proteins bound to partially complementary mRNAs, and can simultaneously recruit CCR4-NOT and PAN deadenylase complexes (By simil
   2624..2641    -  promoter       T3 promoter (fragment): promoter for bacteriophage T3 RNA polymerase
   2650..2779    -  polyA_signal   SV40 poly(A) signal: SV40 polyadenylation signal
   2799..2867    -  CDS            large T antigen (fragment): large T antigen from SV40 (simian virus 40)
   2891..2958    +  CDS            lacZα (fragment): LacZα fragment of β-galactosidase; lacZ fragment
   2962..3390    +  rep_origin     f1 ori (sequence partly withheld): f1 bacteriophage origin of replication; arrow indicates direction of (+) strand synthesis
   3418..3469    -  misc_feature   bom (fragment): basis of mobility region from pBR322
   3534..3891    +  promoter       SV40 promoter: SV40 enhancer and early promoter
   3942..4733    +  CDS            neo: KKA2_KLEPN - Also known as kan, nptII. Experimental evidence at protein level: Swiss-Prot protein existence level 1. Resistance to kanamycin, neomycin, paromomycin, ribostamycin, butirosin and gentamicin B. From Klebsiella pneumoniae.
   4800..4848    +  polyA_signal   poly(A) signal: synthetic polyadenylation signal
   4868..4922    -  misc_feature   bom (fragment): basis of mobility region from pBR322
   5024..5059    -  CDS            rop (fragment): Rop protein, which maintains plasmids at low copy number; rop
   5154..5258    +  promoter       AmpR promoter: bla
   5259..6119    +  CDS            AmpR: β-lactamase; bla; confers resistance to ampicillin, carbenicillin, and related antibiotics
   6290..6878    +  rep_origin     ori: high-copy-number ColE1/pMB1/pBR322/pUC origin of replication
