[The description below was written by a language model from this plasmid's Addgene catalogue record and pLannotate feature annotations shown in this document.]
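Description:
pCIneo-lambdaN-HA-HsTNRC6A_1242-1709_H is a mammalian expression plasmid of 6,951 nt built on the pCI-neo backbone. It encodes a C-terminal fragment (residues 1242–1709) of human TNRC6A, also known as GW182, fused at its N terminus to a lambda N peptide and an HA epitope. It is propagated in E. coli through a high-copy ColE1/pUC-type origin with ampicillin selection (AmpR/bla), and it carries an f1 origin that allows single-stranded DNA production. An SV40 enhancer/early promoter drives a neo (nptII) cassette with a synthetic poly(A) signal, which in mammalian cells can support selection of stable transfectants with G418.

The expression cassette uses the human CMV immediate-early enhancer and promoter, followed by a chimeric β-globin/immunoglobulin intron that promotes efficient mRNA processing, and ends in the SV40 late-region poly(A) signal. T7 and T3 phage promoters flank the insert. The open reading frame begins with a short fragment of the bacteriophage lambda N antiterminator protein, followed by the HA tag for detection (annotated as a partial match to a 3xHA element) and then the TNRC6A segment. The annotation tool matched this segment to the mouse orthologue, but the catalogue lists it as human.

The lambda N peptide binds BoxB RNA hairpins, so fusions of this type are generally used in tethering assays, where the protein is recruited directly to a BoxB-bearing reporter mRNA. This tests whether the protein can silence the mRNA independently of miRNA targeting. That use fits the associated study on the C-terminal silencing domain of GW182, although the record itself states only mammalian expression as the purpose. The depositor sequence may be theoretical rather than fully verified.
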