Addgene plasmid #146508: pCIneo-lambdaN-HA-HsTNRC6A_1242-1709_H
Purpose: Mammalian Expression of HsTNRC6A_1242-1709
Depositing lab: Elisa Izaurralde. Depositing organization: Max Planck Institute for Developmental Biology. Publication: A C-terminal silencing domain in GW182 is essential for miRNA function. Eulalio A, Helms S, Fritzsch C, Fauser M, Izaurralde E. RNA. 2009 Jun;15(6):1067-77. doi: 10.1261/rna.1605509. Epub 2009 Apr 21. PubMed 19383769.
Backbone
  Vector backbone: pCI-neo
  Vector type: Mammalian Expression
Growth in bacteria
  Bacterial resistance: Ampicillin, 100 μg/mL
  Growth temperature: 37°C
  Growth strain: DH5alpha
  Copy number: High Copy
Gene/Insert
  Gene/Insert name: HsTNRC6A_1242-1709
  Species: H. sapiens (human)
  Entrez Gene: TNRC6A (a.k.a. CAGH26, FAME6, GW1, GW182, TNRC6)
  Cloning method: Unknown
Terms and licenses: Academic/Nonprofit Terms; Industry Terms: Not Available to Industry
Depositor comments: Plasmids from this collection were made available to the research community and donated after the lab closed. Please note that the sequence provided by the depositing laboratory may be theoretical/predicted or based on Sanger sequencing results. There may be discrepancies between sequencing results obtained by Addgene and the depositor sequence. If an Addgene verified sequence is not available, please contact before placing your order to request that our lab fully sequence the plasmid.
How to cite: pCIneo-lambdaN-HA-HsTNRC6A_1242-1709_H was a gift from Elisa Izaurralde (Addgene plasmid # 146508 ; http://n2t.net/addgene:146508 ; RRID:Addgene_146508)
